Addgene plasmid #32241: LHP1427 - VPS8
Depositing lab: Linda Hicke. Depositing organization: Northwestern University.
Backbone
  Vector backbone: pRS313
  Backbone manufacturer: ATCC
  Backbone size w/o insert (bp): 5000
  Vector type: Yeast Expression
  Selectable markers: HIS3
Growth in bacteria
  Bacterial resistance: Ampicillin, 100 μg/mL
  Growth temperature: 37°C
  Growth strain: DH5alpha
  Copy number: High Copy
Gene/Insert
  Gene/Insert name: VPS8
  Species: S. cerevisiae (budding yeast)
  Entrez Gene: VPS8 (a.k.a. YAL002W, FUN15, VPL8, VPT8)
  Promoter: Lac
  Cloning method: Restriction Enzyme; 5′ cloning site SacI (not destroyed); 3′ cloning site AatII (not destroyed)
  Sequencing primers: 5′ M13 forward; 3′ M13 reverse
Terms and licenses: Academic/Nonprofit Terms; Industry Terms: Not Available to Industry
How to cite: LHP1427 - VPS8 was a gift from Linda Hicke (Addgene plasmid # 32241 ; http://n2t.net/addgene:32241 ; RRID:Addgene_32241)
