[The description below was written by a language model from this plasmid's Addgene catalogue record.]
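Description:
LHP1427 - VPS8 is a yeast expression plasmid built on pRS313, a member of the pRS series of Saccharomyces cerevisiae/E. coli shuttle vectors, with a backbone of about 5 kb before the insert. pRS313 is generally known as a centromeric (CEN/ARS) vector that is maintained at low copy in yeast, although the record itself does not list these elements and no feature table is available to confirm them. In yeast the plasmid is selected through the HIS3 auxotrophic marker, which complements histidine auxotrophy in his3 mutant strains. In E. coli it is selected with ampicillin and is recorded as high copy.

The insert is VPS8 from budding yeast (systematic name YAL002W, also called FUN15, VPL8 and VPT8), a vacuolar protein sorting gene involved in endosomal trafficking toward the vacuole. It was cloned by restriction digestion between SacI at the 5′ end and AatII at the 3′ end, with both sites retained, and can be sequenced from the flanking M13 forward and reverse primer sites. The promoter is recorded as "Lac", which most likely refers to the bacterial lac promoter flanking the polylinker in the lacZα region of pRS vectors rather than to an element that would drive expression in yeast. The record does not state whether the insert carries the native VPS8 promoter and terminator, nor does it give the insert size, any epitope tags or any mutations. The intended use is also not stated, but a construct of this type is typically used to express VPS8 in yeast, for example to complement vps8 mutants in studies of protein sorting.
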