>Addgene plasmid #32241 | LHP1427 - VPS8 | addgene partial sequence | sequence record 38408 | M13-Rev 5'-CAGGAAACAGCTATGACC-3'
AAAGCTGGTACCGGGCCCCCCCTCGAGGTCGACGGTATCGATAAGCTTGATATCGAATTCGCCCTTGACC
ACGTCCAATCTACCGATATTGCTGCTATGCAAAAATTATAAAAGGCTTTTTTATAAACTTTTTATAATTA
ACATTAAAGCAAAAACAACATTGTAAAGATTAACAAATAAATGAAAAAAACAACGAAATAACTTAGGTTT
TAGGCTAAAAAAAACAGAAGGAATTTTGAACGATAAACTTTTCGACTGCACACGAAACATTATTACTAAT
TTGTGTAACCACTATATAAGGAATCGTGTTTATTAATTGAATTTATTCCGGGAATATTCAAGTTATGTAT
ATCTCTTTTCATATTCTTAAATACACATACTCATAATATCTTGTCGAAAATACGCGGTGTAGGGAGTTAT
GGTGGATAACTTTTTCACGATTAGAAGAAAAGGAAAATTTCATTATTCGTAGCTTAACATGGCAAAAACG
AGAAAGACATATAATCAAAACGTGAGTTTCCTGTGGAAAAAAAAAAAAGGGAACCTCTGGTTACGATGAT
ATACCTGCGTGAAAAAGGACAGTTATTACCAATACATACAAAGGCTTAATAAGTGTAAAATATATATCTG
CCGAGACCATTACTCATTACACCTAGAATGGAGCAAAATGGCCTTGACCACGACAGCAGATCTAGCATCG
ATACGACTATTAATGACACTCAAAAGACTTTCCTAGAATTTAGATCGTATACCCAATTAAGTGAAAAACT
GGCATCTAGTTCTTCATATACGGCACCTCCCCTGAACGAAGATGGTCCTAAAGGGGTAGCTTCTGCAGT
